Addgene plasmid #52633: LeGO-hEµMAR-G2
Purpose: 3rd generation lentiviral vector for enhanced eGFP expression/marking in primary B cells and B-cell lines
Depositing lab: Boris Fehse. Depositing organization: Universitaetsklinikum Hamburg-Eppendorf. Publication: Efficient lentiviral transduction and transgene expression in primary human B cells. Mock U, Thiele R, Uhde A, Fehse B, Horn S. Hum Gene Ther Methods. 2012 Dec;23(6):408-15. doi: 10.1089/hgtb.2012.160. PubMed 23240650.
Backbone
  Vector backbone: LeGO
  Backbone size w/o insert (bp): 6724
  Total vector size (bp): 8163
  Modifications to backbone: Insertion of hEµMAR-enhancer into SFFV-promoter
  Vector type: Mammalian Expression, Lentiviral
Growth in bacteria
  Bacterial resistance: Ampicillin, 100 μg/mL
  Growth temperature: 37°C
  Growth strain: Stbl3
  Growth instructions: any (like TOP10, XL10-Gold or Stbl)
  Copy number: High Copy
Gene/Insert
  Gene/Insert name: hEµMAR-SFFV; eGFP
  Cloning method: Restriction Enzyme; 5′ cloning site NheI (not destroyed); 3′ cloning site NheI (not destroyed)
  Sequencing primers: 5′ GGGGAAAGAATAGTAGACATAATAGCA; 3′ GACCAGGATGGGCACCAC
Resource information
  A portion of this plasmid was derived from a plasmid made by: Primer-sequences for amplification of hEµMAR were kindly provided by X.M. Luo (California Institute of Technology, Pasadena, CA) and modified to clone into LeGO-G2. The eGFP cDNA is from Clontech. The lenti backbone is a derivative of pLentiLox3.7 developed at the MIT (http://web.mit.edu/jacks-lab/protocols/pll37.htm).
Terms and licenses: Academic/Nonprofit Terms; Industry Terms: Not Available to Industry
How to cite: LeGO-hEµMAR-G2 was a gift from Boris Fehse (Addgene plasmid # 52633 ; http://n2t.net/addgene:52633 ; RRID:Addgene_52633)
