[The description below was written by a language model from this plasmid's Addgene catalogue record and pLannotate feature annotations shown in this document.]
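Description:
LeGO-hEµMAR-G2 is a third-generation, HIV-1-based lentiviral expression vector of the LeGO series, whose backbone derives from pLentiLox3.7. At 8,163 bp, it is maintained in E. coli as a high-copy plasmid through a ColE1/pUC-type origin and selected with ampicillin via the bla gene. As is typical of third-generation designs, a CMV enhancer/promoter is fused to a truncated 5' LTR, so genomic RNA is transcribed in packaging cells without Tat. Downstream lie the Ψ packaging signal with a short gag fragment, the Rev response element for Rev-dependent nuclear export, and the cPPT/CTS element that aids nuclear import in target cells. A truncated LTR closes the viral unit at the 3' end, preceded by sequence annotated as a nef fragment.

The payload is an EGFP reporter driven by the spleen focus-forming virus (SFFV) LTR promoter, into which the hEµMAR element was inserted using NheI sites. The record describes this as an enhancer and ties it to stronger transgene expression in B cells. The feature table does not annotate the element itself, but an unannotated stretch of roughly 1 kb immediately upstream of the SFFV promoter is the likely location. A short fragment called as a murine leukaemia virus LTR in this region is probably related retroviral promoter sequence. Two direct loxP sites flank the enhancer-promoter-EGFP cassette, allowing Cre-mediated excision, and a WPRE downstream boosts transcript stability and expression. The vector is intended for efficient fluorescent marking and transgene expression in primary B cells and B-cell lines.
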