Features (pLannotate 1.2.2; 23 found; start..end, strand, type, name):
     31..83      -  misc_feature   bom (fragment): basis of mobility region from pBR322
    238..617     +  enhancer       CMV enhancer: human cytomegalovirus immediate early enhancer
    618..817     +  promoter       CMV promoter: human cytomegalovirus (CMV) immediate early promoter
    835..1015    +  LTR            5' LTR (truncated): truncated 5' long terminal repeat (LTR) from HIV-1
   1062..1187    +  misc_feature   HIV-1 Ψ: packaging signal of human immunodeficiency virus type 1
   1171..1509    +  CDS            HIV-1 gag (fragment): gag protein from human immunodeficiency virus 1; gag
   1686..1919    +  misc_feature   RRE: The Rev response element (RRE) of HIV-1 allows for Rev-dependent mRNA export from the nucleus to the cytoplasm.
   2296..2396    +  CDS            Rev (fragment): human immunodeficiency virus 1 (HIV-1) Rev protein; rev; enhances nuclear export of unspliced and incompletely spliced viral mRNAs
   2446..2563    +  misc_feature   cPPT/CTS: central polypurine tract and central termination sequence of HIV-1
   2621..2645    -  misc_feature   MCS (fragment): pBluescript multiple cloning site
   2680..2713    +  protein_bind   loxP: Cre-mediated recombination occurs in the 8-bp core sequence (GCATACAT). Cre recombinase
   2742..2775    +  LTR            3' LTR (ΔU3) (fragment): self-inactivating 3' long terminal repeat (LTR) from Moloney murine leukemia virus
   3806..4212    +  promoter       SFFV promoter: spleen focus-forming virus long terminal repeat (LTR) promoter
   4224..4943    +  CDS            EGFP: the original enhanced GFP (Yang et al., 1996) mammalian codon-optimized
   4963..4996    +  protein_bind   loxP: Cre-mediated recombination occurs in the 8-bp core sequence (GCATACAT). Cre recombinase
   5029..5052    +  misc_feature   MCS (fragment): pBluescript multiple cloning site
   5052..5640    +  misc_feature   WPRE: woodchuck hepatitis virus posttranscriptional regulatory element
   5641..5660    +  misc_feature   MCS (fragment): pBluescript multiple cloning site
   5662..6162    +  CDS            nef (fragment): NEF_HV1LA - Experimental evidence at protein level: Swiss-Prot protein existence level 1. Extracellular Nef protein targets CD4(+) T-lymphocytes for apoptosis by interacting with CXCR4 surface receptors. From Human immunodeficiency virus type 1 group M subtype B (isolate Lai) (HIV-1).
   6169..6349    +  LTR            5' LTR (truncated): truncated 5' long terminal repeat (LTR) from HIV-1
   6411..6999    -  rep_origin     ori: high-copy-number ColE1/pMB1/pBR322/pUC origin of replication
   7170..8030    -  CDS            AmpR: β-lactamase; bla; confers resistance to ampicillin, carbenicillin, and related antibiotics
   8031..8135    -  promoter       AmpR promoter: bla
>Addgene plasmid #52633 | LeGO-hEµMAR-G2 | depositor full sequence | sequence record 81796 | LeGO-hEµMAR-G2 sequence 8163 bps
GTCGACGGATCGGGAGATCTCCCGATCCCCTATGGTGCACTCTCAGTACAATCTGCTCTGATGCCGCATA
GTTAAGCCAGTATCTGCTCCCTGCTTGTGTGTTGGAGGTCGCTGAGTAGTGCGCGAGCAAAATTTAAGCT
ACAACAAGGCAAGGCTTGACCGACAATTGCATGAAGAATCTGCTTAGGGTTAGGCGTTTTGCGCTGCTTC
GCGATGTACGGGCCAGATATACGCGTTGACATTGATTATTGACTAGTTATTAATAGTAATCAATTACGGG
GTCATTAGTTCATAGCCCATATATGGAGTTCCGCGTTACATAACTTACGGTAAATGGCCCGCCTGGCTGA
CCGCCCAACGACCCCCGCCCATTGACGTCAATAATGACGTATGTTCCCATAGTAACGCCAATAGGGACTT
TCCATTGACGTCAATGGGTGGAGTATTTACGGTAAACTGCCCACTTGGCAGTACATCAAGTGTATCATAT
GCCAAGTACGCCCCCTATTGACGTCAATGACGGTAAATGGCCCGCCTGGCATTATGCCCAGTACATGACC
TTATGGGACTTTCCTACTTGGCAGTACATCTACGTATTAGTCATCGCTATTACCATGGTGATGCGGTTTT
GGCAGTACATCAATGGGCGTGGATAGCGGTTTGACTCACGGGGATTTCCAAGTCTCCACCCCATTGACGT
CAATGGGAGTTTGTTTTGGCACCAAAATCAACGGGACTTTCCAAAATGTCGTAACAACTCCGCCCCATTG
ACGCAAATGGGCGGTAGGCGTGTACGGTGGGAGGTCTATATAAGCAGCGCGTTTTGCCTGTACTGGGTCT
CTCTGGTTAGACCAGATCTGAGCCTGGGAGCTCTCTGGCTAACTAGGGAACCCACTGCTTAAGCCTCAAT
AAAGCTTGCCTTGAGTGCTTCAAGTAGTGTGTGCCCGTCTGTTGTGTGACTCTGGTAACTAGAGATCCCT
CAGACCCTTTTAGTCAGTGTGGAAAATCTCTAGCAGTGGCGCCCGAACAGGGACTTGAAAGCGAAAGGGA
AACCAGAGGAGCTCTCTCGACGCAGGACTCGGCTTGCTGAAGCGCGCACGGCAAGAGGCGAGGGGCGGCG
ACTGGTGAGTACGCCAAAAATTTTGACTAGCGGAGGCTAGAAGGAGAGAGATGGGTGCGAGAGCGTCAGT
ATTAAGCGGGGGAGAATTAGATCGCGATGGGAAAAAATTCGGTTAAGGCCAGGGGGAAAGAAAAAATATA
AATTAAAACATATAGTATGGGCAAGCAGGGAGCTAGAACGATTCGCAGTTAATCCTGGCCTGTTAGAAAC
ATCAGAAGGCTGTAGACAAATACTGGGACAGCTACAACCATCCCTTCAGACAGGATCAGAAGAACTTAGA
TCATTATATAATACAGTAGCAACCCTCTATTGTGTGCATCAAAGGATAGAGATAAAAGACACCAAGGAAG
CTTTAGACAAGATAGAGGAAGAGCAAAACAAAAGTAAGACCACCGCACAGCAAGCGGCCGGCCGCGCTGA
TCTTCAGACCTGGAGGAGGAGATATGAGGGACAATTGGAGAAGTGAATTATATAAATATAAAGTAGTAAA
AATTGAACCATTAGGAGTAGCACCCACCAAGGCAAAGAGAAGAGTGGTGCAGAGAGAAAAAAGAGCAGTG
GGAATAGGAGCTTTGTTCCTTGGGTTCTTGGGAGCAGCAGGAAGCACTATGGGCGCAGCGTCAATGACGC
TGACGGTACAGGCCAGACAATTATTGTCTGGTATAGTGCAGCAGCAGAACAATTTGCTGAGGGCTATTGA
GGCGCAACAGCATCTGTTGCAACTCACAGTCTGGGGCATCAAGCAGCTCCAGGCAAGAATCCTGGCTGTG
GAAAGATACCTAAAGGATCAACAGCTCCTGGGGATTTGGGGTTGCTCTGGAAAACTCATTTGCACCACTG
CTGTGCCTTGGAATGCTAGTTGGAGTAATAAATCTCTGGAACAGATTTGGAATCACACGACCTGGATGGA
GTGGGACAGAGAAATTAACAATTACACAAGCTTAATACACTCCTTAATTGAAGAATCGCAAAACCAGCAA
GAAAAGAATGAACAAGAATTATTGGAATTAGATAAATGGGCAAGTTTGTGGAATTGGTTTAACATAACAA
ATTGGCTGTGGTATATAAAATTATTCATAATGATAGTAGGAGGCTTGGTAGGTTTAAGAATAGTTTTTGC
TGTACTTTCTATAGTGAATAGAGTTAGGCAGGGATATTCACCATTATCGTTTCAGACCCACCTCCCAACC
CCGAGGGGACCCGACAGGCCCGAAGGAATAGAAGAAGAAGGTGGAGAGAGAGACAGAGACAGATCCATTC
GATTAGTGAACGGATCGGCACTGCGTGCGCCAATTCTGCAGACAAATGGCAGTATTCATCCACAATTTTA
AAAGAAAAGGGGGGATTGGGGGGTACAGTGCAGGGGAAAGAATAGTAGACATAATAGCAACAGACATACA
AACTAAAGAATTACAAAAACAAATTACAAAAATTCAAAATTTTCGGGTTTATTACAGGGACAGCAGAGAT
CCAGTTTGGTTAGTACCGGGCCCGCTCTAGTCGAGGTCGACGGTATCGATAAGCTCGCTTCACGAGATTC
CAGCAGGTCGAGGGACCTAATAACTTCGTATAGCATACATTATACGAAGTTATATTAAGGGTTCCAAGCT
TAAGCGGCCGCTGAAAGACCCCACCTGTAGGTTTGGCAAGCTAGCAGGATTGTTTATCTTAGGAGGCATG
CTTACTGTTAAAAGACAGGATATGTTTGAAGTGGCTTCTGAGAAAAATGGTTAAGAAAATTATGACTTAA
AAATGTGAGAGATTTTCAAGTATATTAATTTTTTTAACTGTCCAAGTATTTGAAATTCTTATCATTTGAT
TAACACCCATGAGTGATATGTGTCTGGAATTGAGGCCAAAGCAAGCTCAGCTAAGAAATACTAGCACAGT
GCTGTCGGCCCCGATGCGGGACTGCGTTTTGACCATCATAAATCAAGTTTATTTTTTTAATTAATTGAGC
GAAGCTGGAAGCAGATGATGAATTAGAGTCAAGATGGCTGCATGGGGGTCTCCGGCACCCACAGCAGGTG
GCAGGAAGCAGGTCACCGCGAGAGTCTATTTTAGGAAGCAAAAAAACACAATTGGTAAATTTATCACTTC
TGGTTGTGAAGAGGTGGTTTTGCCCAGGCCCAGATCTGAAAGTGCTCTACTGAGCAAAACAACACCTGGA
CAATTTGCGTTTCTAAAATAAGGCGAGGCTGACCGAAACTGAAAAGGCTTTTTTTAACTATCTGAATTTC
ATTTCCAATCTTAGCTTATCAACTGCTAGTTTGTGCAAACAGCATATCAACTTCTAAACTGCATTCATTT
TTAAAGTAAGATGTTTAAGAAATTAAACAGTCTTAGGGAGAGTTTATGACTGTATTCAAAAAGTTTTTTA
AATTAGCTTGTTATCCCTTCATGTGATAACTAATCTCAAATACTTTTTCGATACCTCAGAGCATTATTTT
CATAATGACTGTGTTCACAATCTTTTTAGGTTAACTCGTTCTCTCTTTGTGATTAAGGAGAAACACTTTG
ATATTCTGATAGAGTGGCCTTCATTTTAGTATTTTTCAAGACCACTTTTCAACTACTCACTTTAGGATAA
GTTTTAGGTAAAATGTGCATCATTATCCTGAATTATTTCAGTTAAGCATGTTAGTTGGTGGCATAAGAGA
AAACTCAATCAGATAGCTAGCTGCAGTAACGCCATTTTGCAAGGCATGGAAAAATACCAAACCAAGAATA
GAGAAGTTCAGATCAAGGGCGGGTACATGAAAATAGCTAACGTTGGGCCAAACAGGATATCTGCGGTGAG
CAGTTTCGGCCCCGGCCCGGGGCCAAGAACAGATGGTCACCGCAGTTTCGGCCCCGGCCCGAGGCCAAGA
ACAGATGGTCCCCAGATATGGCCCAACCCTCAGCAGTTTCTTAAGACCCATCAGATGTTTCCAGGCTCCC
CCAAGGACCTGAAATGACCCTGCGCCTTATTTGAATTAACCAATCAGCCTGCTTCTCGCTTCTGTTCGCG
CGCTTCTGCTTCCCGAGCTCTATAAAAGAGCTCACAACCCCTCACTCGGCGCGCCAGTCCTCCGATTGAC
TGAGTCGCCCGGATCCCGCCACCATGGTGAGCAAGGGCGAGGAGCTGTTCACCGGGGTGGTGCCCATCCT
GGTCGAGCTGGACGGCGACGTAAACGGCCACAAGTTCAGCGTGTCCGGCGAGGGCGAGGGCGATGCCACC
TACGGCAAGCTGACCCTGAAGTTCATCTGCACCACCGGCAAGCTGCCCGTGCCCTGGCCCACCCTCGTGA
CCACCCTGACCTACGGCGTGCAGTGCTTCAGCCGCTACCCCGACCACATGAAGCAGCACGACTTCTTCAA
GTCCGCCATGCCCGAAGGCTACGTCCAGGAGCGCACCATCTTCTTCAAGGACGACGGCAACTACAAGACC
CGCGCCGAGGTGAAGTTCGAGGGCGACACCCTGGTGAACCGCATCGAGCTGAAGGGCATCGACTTCAAGG
AGGACGGCAACATCCTGGGGCACAAGCTGGAGTACAACTACAACAGCCACAACGTCTATATCATGGCCGA
CAAGCAGAAGAACGGCATCAAGGTGAACTTCAAGATCCGCCACAACATCGAGGACGGCAGCGTGCAGCTC
GCCGACCACTACCAGCAGAACACCCCCATCGGCGACGGCCCCGTGCTGCTGCCCGACAACCACTACCTGA
GCACCCAGTCCGCCCTGAGCAAAGACCCCAACGAGAAGCGCGATCACATGGTCCTGCTGGAGTTCGTGAC
CGCCGCCGGGATCACTCTCGGCATGGACGAGCTGTACAAGTAAGAATTCGTCGAGGGACCTAATAACTTC
GTATAGCATACATTATACGAAGTTATACATGTTTAAGGGTTCCGGTTCCACTAGGTACAATTCGATATCA
AGCTTATCGATAATCAACCTCTGGATTACAAAATTTGTGAAAGATTGACTGGTATTCTTAACTATGTTGC
TCCTTTTACGCTATGTGGATACGCTGCTTTAATGCCTTTGTATCATGCTATTGCTTCCCGTATGGCTTTC
ATTTTCTCCTCCTTGTATAAATCCTGGTTGCTGTCTCTTTATGAGGAGTTGTGGCCCGTTGTCAGGCAAC
GTGGCGTGGTGTGCACTGTGTTTGCTGACGCAACCCCCACTGGTTGGGGCATTGCCACCACCTGTCAGCT
CCTTTCCGGGACTTTCGCTTTCCCCCTCCCTATTGCCACGGCGGAACTCATCGCCGCCTGCCTTGCCCGC
TGCTGGACAGGGGCTCGGCTGTTGGGCACTGACAATTCCGTGGTGTTGTCGGGGAAATCATCGTCCTTTC
CTTGGCTGCTCGCCTGTGTTGCCACCTGGATTCTGCGCGGGACGTCCTTCTGCTACGTCCCTTCGGCCCT
CAATCCAGCGGACCTTCCTTCCCGCGGCCTGCTGCCGGCTCTGCGGCCTCTTCCGCGTCTTCGCCTTCGC
CCTCAGACGAGTCGGATCTCCCTTTGGGCCGCCTCCCCGCATCGATACCGTCGACCTCGATCGAGACCTA
GAAAAACATGGAGCAATCACAAGTAGCAATACAGCAGCTACCAATGCTGATTGTGCCTGGCTAGAAGCAC
AAGAGGAGGAGGAGGTGGGTTTTCCAGTCACACCTCAGGTACCTTTAAGACCAATGACTTACAAGGCAGC
TGTAGATCTTAGCCACTTTTTAAAAGAAAAGGGGGGACTGGAAGGGCTAATTCACTCCCAACGAAGACAA
GATATCCTTGATCTGTGGATCTACCACACACAAGGCTACTTCCCTGATTGGCAGAACTACACACCAGGGC
CAGGGATCAGATATCCACTGACCTTTGGATGGTGCTACAAGCTAGTACCAGTTGAGCAAGAGAAGGTAGA
AGAAGCCAATGAAGGAGAGAACACCCGCTTGTTACACCCTGTGAGCCTGCATGGGATGGATGACCCGGAG
AGAGAAGTATTAGAGTGGAGGTTTGACAGCCGCCTAGCATTTCATCACATGGCCCGAGAGCTGCATCCGG
ACTGTACTGGGTCTCTCTGGTTAGACCAGATCTGAGCCTGGGAGCTCTCTGGCTAACTAGGGAACCCACT
GCTTAAGCCTCAATAAAGCTTGCCTTGAGTGCTTCAAGTAGTGTGTGCCCGTCTGTTGTGTGACTCTGGT
AACTAGAGATCCCTCAGACCCTTTTAGTCAGTGTGGAAAATCTCTAGCAGCATGTGAGCAAAAGGCCAGC
AAAAGGCCAGGAACCGTAAAAAGGCCGCGTTGCTGGCGTTTTTCCATAGGCTCCGCCCCCCTGACGAGCA
TCACAAAAATCGACGCTCAAGTCAGAGGTGGCGAAACCCGACAGGACTATAAAGATACCAGGCGTTTCCC
CCTGGAAGCTCCCTCGTGCGCTCTCCTGTTCCGACCCTGCCGCTTACCGGATACCTGTCCGCCTTTCTCC
CTTCGGGAAGCGTGGCGCTTTCTCATAGCTCACGCTGTAGGTATCTCAGTTCGGTGTAGGTCGTTCGCTC
CAAGCTGGGCTGTGTGCACGAACCCCCCGTTCAGCCCGACCGCTGCGCCTTATCCGGTAACTATCGTCTT
GAGTCCAACCCGGTAAGACACGACTTATCGCCACTGGCAGCAGCCACTGGTAACAGGATTAGCAGAGCGA
GGTATGTAGGCGGTGCTACAGAGTTCTTGAAGTGGTGGCCTAACTACGGCTACACTAGAAGAACAGTATT
TGGTATCTGCGCTCTGCTGAAGCCAGTTACCTTCGGAAAAAGAGTTGGTAGCTCTTGATCCGGCAAACAA
ACCACCGCTGGTAGCGGTGGTTTTTTTGTTTGCAAGCAGCAGATTACGCGCAGAAAAAAAGGATCTCAAG
AAGATCCTTTGATCTTTTCTACGGGGTCTGACGCTCAGTGGAACGAAAACTCACGTTAAGGGATTTTGGT
CATGAGATTATCAAAAAGGATCTTCACCTAGATCCTTTTAAATTAAAAATGAAGTTTTAAATCAATCTAA
AGTATATATGAGTAAACTTGGTCTGACAGTTACCAATGCTTAATCAGTGAGGCACCTATCTCAGCGATCT
GTCTATTTCGTTCATCCATAGTTGCCTGACTCCCCGTCGTGTAGATAACTACGATACGGGAGGGCTTACC
ATCTGGCCCCAGTGCTGCAATGATACCGCGAGACCCACGCTCACCGGCTCCAGATTTATCAGCAATAAAC
CAGCCAGCCGGAAGGGCCGAGCGCAGAAGTGGTCCTGCAACTTTATCCGCCTCCATCCAGTCTATTAATT
GTTGCCGGGAAGCTAGAGTAAGTAGTTCGCCAGTTAATAGTTTGCGCAACGTTGTTGCCATTGCTACAGG
CATCGTGGTGTCACGCTCGTCGTTTGGTATGGCTTCATTCAGCTCCGGTTCCCAACGATCAAGGCGAGTT
ACATGATCCCCCATGTTGTGCAAAAAAGCGGTTAGCTCCTTCGGTCCTCCGATCGTTGTCAGAAGTAAGT
TGGCCGCAGTGTTATCACTCATGGTTATGGCAGCACTGCATAATTCTCTTACTGTCATGCCATCCGTAAG
ATGCTTTTCTGTGACTGGTGAGTACTCAACCAAGTCATTCTGAGAATAGTGTATGCGGCGACCGAGTTGC
TCTTGCCCGGCGTCAATACGGGATAATACCGCGCCACATAGCAGAACTTTAAAAGTGCTCATCATTGGAA
AACGTTCTTCGGGGCGAAAACTCTCAAGGATCTTACCGCTGTTGAGATCCAGTTCGATGTAACCCACTCG
TGCACCCAACTGATCTTCAGCATCTTTTACTTTCACCAGCGTTTCTGGGTGAGCAAAAACAGGAAGGCAA
AATGCCGCAAAAAAGGGAATAAGGGCGACACGGAAATGTTGAATACTCATACTCTTCCTTTTTCAATATT
ATTGAAGCATTTATCAGGGTTATTGTCTCATGAGCGGATACATATTTGAATGTATTTAGAAAAATAAACA
AATAGGGGTTCCGCGCACATTTCCCCGAAAAGTGCCACCTGAC
