>Addgene plasmid #52633 | LeGO-hEµMAR-G2 | addgene partial sequence | sequence record 83452 | pLLU-F 5'-gggacagcagagatccagtt-3'
GGGCCCGCTCTAGTCGAGGTCGACGGTATCGATAAGCTCGCTTCACGAGATTCCAGCAGGTCGAGGGACC
TAATAACTTCGTATAGCATACATTATACGAAGTTATATTAAGGGTTCCAAGCTTAAGCGGCCGCTGAAAG
ACCCCACCTGTAGGTTTGGCAAGCTAGCAGGATTGTTTATCTTAGGAGGCATGCTTACTGTTAAAAGACA
GGATATGTTTGAAGTGGCTTCTGAGAAAAATGGTTAAGAAAATTATGACTTAAAAATGTGAGAGATTTTC
AAGTATATTAATTTTTTTAACTGTCCAAGTATTTGAAATTCTTATCATTTGATTAACACCCATGAGTGAT
ATGTGTCTGGAATTGAGGCCAAAGCAAGCTCAGCTAAGAAATACTAGCACAGTGCTGTCGGCCCCGATGC
GGGACTGCGTTTTGACCATCATAAATCAAGTTTATTTTTTTAATTAATTGAGCGAAGCTGGAAGCAGATG
ATGAATTAGAGTCAAGATGGCTGCATGGGGGTCTCCGGCACCCACAGCAGGTGGCAGGAAGCAGGTCACC
GCGAGAGTCTATTTTAGGAAGCAAAAAAACACAATTGGTAAATTTATCACTTCTGGTTGTGAAGAGGTGG
TTTTGCCCAGGCCCAGATCTGAAAGTGCTCTACTGAGCAAAACAACACCTGGACAATTTGCGTTTCTAAA
ATAAGGCGAGGCTGACCGAAACTGAAAAGGCTTTTTTTAACTATCTGAATTTCATTTCCAATCTTAGCTT
ATCAACTGCTAGTTTGTGCAAACAGCATATCAACTTCTAAACTGCATTCATTTTTAAAGTAAGATGTTTA
AGAAATTAAACAGTCTTAGGGAGAGTTTATGACTGTATTCAAAAAGTTTTTTAAATTAGCTTGTTATCCC
TTCATGTGATAACTAATCTCAAATACTTTTTCGATACCTCAGAGCATTATTTTCATAATGACTGTGTTCA
CAATCTTTTTAGGTTAACTCGTTCTCTCTTTGTGATTAAGGAGAAACACTTTGATATTCTGATAGAGTGG
CCTTCATTT
