>Addgene plasmid #52633 | LeGO-hEµMAR-G2 | addgene partial sequence | sequence record 83454 | EGFP-N 5'-CGTCGCCGTCCAGCTCGACCAG-3'
GGTGAACAGCTCCTCGCCCTTGCTCACCATGGTGGCGGGATCCGGGCGACTCAGTCAATCGGAGGACTGG
CGCGCCGAGTGAGGGGTTGTGAGCTCTTTTATAGAGCTCGGGAAGCAGAAGCGCGCGAACAGAAGCGAGA
AGCAGGCTGATTGGTTAATTCAAATAAGGCGCAGGGTCATTTCAGGTCCTTGGGGGAGCCTGGAAACATC
TGATGGGTCTTAAGAAACTGCTGAGGGTTGGGCCATATCTGGGGACCATCTGTTCTTGGCCTCGGGCCGG
GGCCGAAACTGCGGTGACCATCTGTTCTTGGCCCCGGGCCGGGGCCGAAACTGCTCACCGCAGATATCCT
GTTTGGCCCAACGTTAGCTATTTTCATGTACCCGCCCTTGATCTGAACTTCTCTATTCTTGGTTTGGTAT
TTTTCCATGCCTTGCAAAATGGCGTTACTGCAGCTAGCTATCTGATTGAGTTTTCTCTTATGCCACCAAC
TAACATGCTTAACTGAAATAATTCAGGATAATGATGCACATTTTACCTAAAACTTATCCTAAAGTGAGTA
GTTGAAAAGTGGTCTTGAAAAATACTAAAATGAAGGCCACTCTATCAGAATATCAAAGTGTTTCTCCTTA
ATCACAAAGAGAGAACGAGTTAACCTAAAAAGATTGTGAACACAGTCATTATGAAAATAATGCTCTGAGG
TATCGAAAAAGTATTTGAGATTAGTTATCACATGAAGGGATAACAAGCTAATTTAAAAAACTTTTTGAAT
ACAGTCATAAACTCTCCCTAAGACTGTTTAATTTCTTAAACATCTTACTTTAAAAATGAATGCAGTTTAG
AAGTTGATATGCTGTTTGCACAAACTAGCAGTTGATAAGCTAAGATTGGAAATGAAATTCAGATAGTTAA
AAAAAGCCTTTTCAGTTTCGGTCAGCCTCGCCTTATTTTAGA
